>Addgene plasmid #56496 | mWasabi-Cx26-7 | depositor partial sequence | sequence record 87390 | insert sequence
ACGTCAGATCCGCTAGCGCTACCGGACTCAGATCTCGAGCTCAAGCTTCGAATTCGCGGCCGCACGCTCC
TCGGGACACAGTGCCAACCATCCAGAGGACAAGATGGATTGGGGCACACTACAGAGCATCCTCGGGGGTG
TCAACAAGCACTCCACCAGCATTGGGAAAATCTGGCTCACTGTCCTCTTCATCTTCCGCATCATGATCCT
CGTGGTGGCCGCGAAGGAGGTGTGGGGAGATGAGCAAGCCGATTTTGTTTGCAACACTCTCCAGCCTGGC
TGTAAGAATGTGTGCTACGACCACTACTTCCCCATCTCTCACATCCGGCTCTGGGCTCTGCAGCTGATCA
TGGTGTCCACGCCGGCCCTCCTGGTAGCTATGCACGTGGCCTACCGGAGACACGAAAAGAAACGGAAGTT
CATGAAGGGAGAGATAAAGAACGAGTTTAAGGACATCGAAGAGATCAAAACCCAGAAGGTCCGTATCGAA
GGGTCCCTGTGGTGGACCTACACCACCAGCATCTTCTTCCGGGTCATCTTCGAAGCTGTCTTCATGTATG
TCTTTTACATCATGTACAATGGCTTCTTCATGCAGCGTCTGGTGAAGTGTAACGCCTGGCCTTGTCCCAA
TACAGTGGACTGCTTCATTTCCAGGCCCACAGAAAAGACTGTCTTCACGGTGTTCATGATCTCTGTGTCT
GGAATTTGCATCCTGCTAAACATCACAGAGCTGTGCTATCTGTTCATTAGGTATTGCTCAGGGAAGTCCA
AAAGACCAGTCGCGGATCCACCGGTCGCCACCATGGTGAGCAAGGGCGAGGAGACCACAATGGGCGTAAT
CAAGCCCGACATGAAGATCAAGCTGAAGATGGAGGGCAACGTGAATGGCCACGCCTTCGTGATCGAGGGC
GAGGGCGAGGGCAAGCCCTACGACGGCACCAACACCATCAACCTGGAGGTGAAGGAGGGAGCCCCCCTGC
CCTTCTCCTACGACATTCTGACCACCGCGTTCAGTTACGGCAACAGGGCCTTCACCAAGTACCCCGACGA
CATCCCCAACTACTTCAAGCAGTCCTTCCCCGAGGGCTACTCTTGGGAGCGCACCATGACCTTCGAGGAC
AAGGGCATCGTGAAGGTGAAGTCCGACATCTCCATGGAGGAGGACTCCTTCATCTACGAGATACACCTCA
AGGGCGAGAACTTCCCCCCCAACGGCCCCGTGATGCAGAAGGAGACCACCGGCTGGGACGCCTCCACCGA
GAGGATGTACGTGCGCGACGGCGTGCTGAAGGGCGACGTCAAGATGAAGCTGCTGCTGGAGGGCGGCGGC
CACCACCGCGTTGACTTCAAGACCATCTACAGGGCCAAGAAGGCGGTGAAGCTGCCCGACTATCACTTTG
TGGACCACCGCATCGAGATCCTGAACCACGACAAGGACTACAACAAGGTGACCGTTTACGAGATCGCCGT
GGCCCGCAACTCCACCGACGGCATGGACGAGCTGTACAAGTAAGCGGCCGCGACTCTAGATCATAATCAG
CCATACCACATT
