[The description below was written by a language model from this plasmid's Addgene catalogue record.]
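Description:
mWasabi-Cx26-7 is a mammalian expression plasmid that produces rat connexin 26 (gap junction beta-2 protein, Cx26) fused to the green fluorescent protein mWasabi. It is built on an mWasabi fusion-vector backbone of about 4.75 kb (excluding the insert) and is maintained as a high-copy plasmid in E. coli under kanamycin selection. For mammalian cells the record lists a neomycin resistance marker, which allows G418 selection of stably transfected populations. No feature table accompanies this entry, so the specific origin of replication and the other backbone elements are not documented, although the listed sequencing primers imply an SV40 polyadenylation signal downstream of the expression cassette.

Expression of the fusion is driven by the CMV promoter, a strong constitutive promoter in most mammalian cell lines. The Cx26 coding sequence sits upstream of the fluorescent protein, so mWasabi is attached to the C terminus of the connexin. The "7" in the name probably refers to the linker between the two parts, but the record does not say so, and the cloning method is listed as unknown. Connexins oligomerise into hemichannels that dock between adjacent cells to form gap junction plaques, so the tagged protein serves as a live-cell marker of these structures. The stated purpose is gap junction localization, with mWasabi excitation at 493 nm and emission at 509 nm, which suits standard green filter sets. Typical uses are fluorescence imaging of gap junction distribution, assembly and trafficking in transfected cells.
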