Addgene plasmid #56496: mWasabi-Cx26-7
Purpose: Localization: Gap Junctions, Excitation: 493, Emission: 509
Depositing lab: Michael Davidson.
Backbone
  Vector backbone: mWasabi
  Backbone size w/o insert (bp): 4750
  Vector type: Mammalian Expression
  Selectable markers: Neomycin (select with G418)
Growth in bacteria
  Bacterial resistance: Kanamycin, 50 μg/mL
  Growth temperature: 37°C
  Growth strain: DH5alpha
  Copy number: High Copy
Gene/Insert
  Gene/Insert name: Cx26 (alt names: Rat Beta-2 Connexin 26; NM_001004099.1)
  Species: R. norvegicus (rat)
  Promoter: CMV
  Tag / fusion protein: mWasabi (C terminal on backbone)
  Cloning method: Unknown
  Sequencing primers: 5′ CMV-F; 3′ SV40pA-R
Terms and licenses: Academic/Nonprofit Terms; Industry Terms: Not Available to Industry
Depositor comments: R. norvegicus (rat) Beta-2 Connexin 26. Excitation = 493; Emission = 509
How to cite: mWasabi-Cx26-7 was a gift from Michael Davidson (Addgene plasmid # 56496)
